Addgene plasmid #50269: pICH51288
Depositing lab: Sylvestre Marillonnet & Nicola Patron. Depositing organization: Leibniz Institute of Plant Biochemistry (IPB). Publication: A golden gate modular cloning toolbox for plants. Engler C, Youles M, Gruetzner R, Ehnert TM, Werner S, Jones JD, Patron NJ, Marillonnet S. ACS Synth Biol. 2014 Nov 21;3(11):839-43. doi: 10.1021/sb4001504. Epub 2014 Feb 20. PubMed 24933124.
Backbone
  Vector backbone: pICH41295
  Vector type: plant expression
Growth in bacteria
  Bacterial resistance: Spectinomycin, 50 μg/mL
  Growth temperature: 37°C
  Growth strain: DH5alpha
  Copy number: High Copy
Gene/Insert
  Gene/Insert name: promoter (double), 35s (Cauliflower Mosaic Virus) + 5'UTR, omega (Tobacco Mosaic Virus)
  Mutation: BsaI/BbsI sites removed by point-mutation
  Cloning method: Restriction Enzyme; 5′ cloning site BpiI (destroyed during cloning); 3′ cloning site BpiI (destroyed during cloning)
Terms and licenses: Academic/Nonprofit Terms; Industry Terms: Not Available to Industry
Depositor comments: insert can be released with BsaI. Please note that it may be necessary to screen several colonies in order to isolate the correct plasmid.
How to cite: pICH51288 was a gift from Sylvestre Marillonnet & Nicola Patron (Addgene plasmid # 50269 ; http://n2t.net/addgene:50269 ; RRID:Addgene_50269)
