[The description below was written by a language model from this plasmid's Addgene catalogue record, the feature table of its GenBank file and pLannotate feature annotations shown in this document.]
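Description:
pICH51288 is a small (about 3.1 kb) Golden Gate Modular Cloning (MoClo) part plasmid from a plant synthetic biology toolbox, built in the pICH41295 backbone and catalogued as a plant expression vector. It is not itself an expression construct. It stores a single standardized regulatory module that is meant to be assembled with other parts. In E. coli it replicates from a high-copy ColE1/pUC-type origin and is selected with spectinomycin through the aadA aminoglycoside adenylyltransferase gene, which also confers streptomycin resistance. An AmpR (bla) promoter is annotated upstream of this gene. Automated annotation also picks up short integrase, gentamicin acetyltransferase and lacI fragments, which appear to be non-functional remnants of the backbone.

The payload is a combined promoter and 5' untranslated region module. It consists of the cauliflower mosaic virus 35S promoter in its "double" form, with a duplicated enhancer region, followed directly by the omega leader of tobacco mosaic virus. The enhanced 35S promoter drives strong constitutive transcription in plant cells, and omega acts as a translational enhancer for the downstream coding sequence. Internal BsaI and BbsI (BpiI) recognition sites were removed by point mutation so that the part is compatible with type IIS assembly. The insert was cloned in through BpiI sites, which were destroyed in the process, and it can be released with BsaI. It can then be joined in a defined order with coding sequence, tag and terminator modules to build a complete plant transcription unit. The two sequence records differ by only two nucleotides in length and agree on the overall layout. The GenBank annotation marks only the core 35S region, whereas the generated table resolves the full enhanced promoter and omega. The depositor notes that several colonies may need to be screened to recover the correct plasmid.
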