LOCUS       Exported 3090 bp ds-DNA circular SYN 12-MAY-2021
DEFINITION  synthetic circular DNA
ACCESSION   .
VERSION     .
KEYWORDS    pICH51288
SOURCE      synthetic DNA construct
  ORGANISM  synthetic DNA construct
REFERENCE   1 (bases 1 to 3090)
  AUTHORS   Engler C, Youles M, Gruetzner R, Ehnert TM, Werner S, Jones JD,
            Patron NJ, Marillonnet S
  TITLE     A golden gate modular cloning toolbox for plants.
  JOURNAL   ACS Synth Biol. 2014 Nov 21;3(11):839-43. doi: 10.1021/sb4001504.
            Epub 2014 Feb 20.
  PUBMED    24933124
REFERENCE   2 (bases 1 to 3090)
  AUTHORS   .
  TITLE     Direct Submission
  JOURNAL   Exported May 12, 2021 from SnapGene Server 1.1.58
            http://www.snapgene.com
FEATURES             Location/Qualifiers
     source          1..3090
                     /organism="synthetic DNA construct"
                     /mol_type="other DNA"
     primer_bind     complement(40..58)
                     /label=pBRforEco
                     /note="pBR322 vectors, upsteam of EcoRI site, forward
                     primer"
     promoter        126..230
                     /gene="bla"
                     /label=AmpR promoter
     CDS             450..1241
                     /codon_start=1
                     /gene="aadA"
                     /product="aminoglycoside adenylyltransferase (Murphy,
                     1985)"
                     /label=SmR
                     /note="confers resistance to spectinomycin and
                     streptomycin"
                     /translation="MREAVIAEVSTQLSEVVGVIERHLEPTLLAVHLYGSAVDGGLKPH
                     SDIDLLVTVTVRLDETTRRALINDLLETSASPGESEILRAVEVTIVVHDDIIPWRYPAK
                     RELQFGEWQRNDILAGIFEPATIDIDLAILLTKAREHSVALVGPAAEELFDPVPEQDLF
                     EALNETLTLWNSPPDWAGDERNVVLTLSRIWYSAVTGKIAPKDVAADWAMERLPAQYQP
                     VILEARQAYLGQEEDRLASRADQLEEFVHYVKGEITKVVGK"
     rep_origin      1412..2000
                     /direction=RIGHT
                     /label=ori
                     /note="high-copy-number ColE1/pMB1/pBR322/pUC origin of
                     replication"
     primer_bind     1901..1920
                     /label=pBR322ori-F
                     /note="pBR322 origin, forward primer"
     primer_bind     2154..2171
                     /label=L4440
                     /note="L4440 vector, forward primer"
     promoter        2656..3001
                     /label=CaMV 35S promoter
                     /note="strong constitutive promoter from cauliflower mosaic
                     virus"
     primer_bind     2944..2964
                     /label=35S promoter
                     /note="CaMV 35S promoter, forward primer"
ORIGIN
        1 aatgtgagac cacgaagtgg ctcttcagtg gacgaaaggg cctcgtgata cgcctatttt
       61 tataggttaa tgtcatgata ataatggttt cttagacgtc aggtggcact tttcggggaa
      121 atgtgcgcgg aacccctatt tgtttatttt tctaaataca ttcaaatatg tatccgctca
      181 tgagacaata accctgataa atgcttcaat aatattgaaa aaggaagagt atgcgctcac
      241 gcaactggtc cagaaccttg accgaacgca gcggtggtaa cggcgcagtg gcggttttca
      301 tggcttgtta tgactgtttt tttggggtac agtctatgcc tcgggcatcc aagcagcaag
      361 cgcgttacgc cgtgggtcga tgtttgatgt tatggagcag caacgatgtt acgcagcagg
      421 gcagtcgccc taaaacaaag ttaaacatca tgagggaagc ggtgatcgcc gaagtatcga
      481 ctcaactatc agaggtagtt ggcgtcatcg agcgccatct cgaaccgacg ttgctggccg
      541 tacatttgta cggctccgca gtggatggcg gcctgaagcc acacagcgat attgatttgc
      601 tggttacggt gaccgtaagg cttgatgaaa caacgcggcg agctttgatc aacgaccttt
      661 tggaaacttc ggcttcccct ggagagagcg agattctccg cgctgtagaa gtcaccattg
      721 ttgtgcacga cgacatcatt ccgtggcgtt atccagctaa gcgcgaactg caatttggag
      781 aatggcagcg caatgacatt cttgcaggta tcttcgagcc agccacgatc gacattgatc
      841 tggctatctt gctgacaaaa gcaagagaac atagcgttgc cttggtaggt ccagcggcgg
      901 aggaactctt tgatccggtt cctgaacagg atctatttga ggcgctaaat gaaaccttaa
      961 cgctatggaa ctcgccgccc gactgggctg gcgatgagcg aaatgtagtg cttacgttgt
     1021 cccgcatttg gtacagcgca gtaaccggca aaatcgcgcc gaaggatgtc gctgccgact
     1081 gggcaatgga gcgcctgccg gcccagtatc agcccgtcat acttgaagct agacaggctt
     1141 atcttggaca agaagaagat cgcttggcct cgcgcgcaga tcagttggaa gaatttgtcc
     1201 attacgtaaa aggcgagatc accaaggtag tcggcaaata actgtcagac caagtttact
     1261 catatatact ttagattgat ttaaaacttc atttttaatt taaaaggatc taggtgaaga
     1321 tcctttttga taatctcatg accaaaatcc cttaacgtga gttttcgttc cactgagcgt
     1381 cagaccccgt agaaaagatc aaaggatctt cttgagatcc tttttttctg cgcgtaatct
     1441 gctgcttgca aacaaaaaaa ccaccgctac cagcggtggt ttgtttgccg gatcaagagc
     1501 taccaactct ttttccgaag gtaactggct tcagcagagc gcagatacca aatactgtcc
     1561 ttctagtgta gccgtagtta ggccaccact tcaagaactc tgtagcaccg cctacatacc
     1621 tcgctctgct aatcctgtta ccagtggctg ctgccagtgg cgataagtcg tgtcttaccg
     1681 ggttggactc aagacgatag ttaccggata aggcgcagcg gtcgggctga acggggggtt
     1741 cgtgcacaca gcccagcttg gagcgaacga cctacaccga actgagatac ctacagcgtg
     1801 agctatgaga aagcgccacg cttcccgaag ggagaaaggc ggacaggtat ccggtaagcg
     1861 gcagggtcgg aacaggagag cgcacgaggg agcttccagg gggaaacgcc tggtatcttt
     1921 atagtcctgt cgggtttcgc cacctctgac ttgagcgtcg atttttgtga tgctcgtcag
     1981 gggggcggag cctatggaaa aacgccagca acgcggcctt tttacggttc ctggcctttt
     2041 gctggccttt tgctcacatg ttctttcctg cgttatcccc tgattctgtg gataaccgta
     2101 ttaccgcctt tgagtgagct gataccgctc gccgcagccg aacgaccgag cgcagcgagt
     2161 cagtgagcga ggaagcggaa gagcgcccaa tacgcaaacc gcctctcccc gcgcgttggc
     2221 cgattcatta atcactctgt ggtctcagga ggtcaacatg gtggagcacg acactctggt
     2281 ctactccaaa aatgtcaaag atacagtctc agaagatcaa agggctattg agacttttca
     2341 acaaaggata atttcgggaa acctcctcgg attccattgc ccagctatct gtcacttcat
     2401 cgaaaggaca gtagaaaagg aaggtggctc ctacaaatgc catcattgcg ataaaggaaa
     2461 ggctatcatt caagatctct ctgccgacag tggtcccaaa gatggacccc cacccacgag
     2521 gagcatcgtg gaaaaagaag aggttccaac cacgtctaca aagcaagtgg attgatgtga
     2581 taacatggtg gagcacgaca ctctggtcta ctccaaaaat gtcaaagata cagtctcaga
     2641 agatcaaagg gctattgaga cttttcaaca aaggataatt tcgggaaacc tcctcggatt
     2701 ccattgccca gctatctgtc acttcatcga aaggacagta gaaaaggaag gtggctccta
     2761 caaatgccat cattgcgata aaggaaaggc tatcattcaa gatctctctg ccgacagtgg
     2821 tcccaaagat ggacccccac ccacgaggag catcgtggaa aaagaagagg ttccaaccac
     2881 gtctacaaag caagtggatt gatgtgacat ctccactgac gtaagggatg acgcacaatc
     2941 ccactatcct tcgcaagacc cttcctctat ataaggaagt tcatttcatt tggagaggac
     3001 acgctcgagt ataagagctc atttttacaa caattaccaa caacaacaaa caacaaacaa
     3061 cattacaatt acatttacaa ttatcgatac
//
