Features (pLannotate 1.2.2; 8 found; start..end, strand, type, name):
    126..230     +  promoter       AmpR promoter: bla
    221..301     -  CDS            int (fragment): INT2_ECOLX - Protein inferred from homology: Swiss-Prot protein existence level 3. Putative integrase believed to be involved in the insertion of antibiotic resistance genes into plasmids and transposons. From Escherichia coli.
    389..445     +  CDS            GmR (fragment): gentamycin acetyltransferase; aacC1; confers resistance to gentamycin
    452..1240    +  CDS            aadA: S3AD_ECOLX - Experimental evidence at protein level: Swiss-Prot protein existence level 1. Mediates bacterial resistance to the antibiotics streptomycin and spectinomycin. From Escherichia coli.
   1414..2002    +  rep_origin     ori: high-copy-number ColE1/pMB1/pBR322/pUC origin of replication
   2185..2234    +  CDS            lacI (fragment): lac repressor; lacI; The lac repressor binds to the lac operator to inhibit transcription in E. coli. This inhibition can be relieved by adding lactose or isopropyl-β-D-thiogalactopyranoside (IPTG).
   2331..3007    +  promoter       CaMV 35S promoter (enhanced): cauliflower mosaic virus 35S promoter with a duplicated enhancer region
   3032..3085    +  misc_feature   TMV Ω: translational enhancer from the tobacco mosaic virus 5'-leader sequence (Gallie et al., 1988)
>Addgene plasmid #50269 | pICH51288 | addgene full sequence | sequence record 498446 | Addgene NGS Result
AATGTGAGACCACGAAGTGGCTCTTCAGTGGACGAAAGGGCCTCGTGATACGCCTATTTTTATAGGTTAA
TGTCATGATAATAATGGTTTCTTAGACGTCAGGTGGCACTTTTCGGGGAAATGTGCGCGGAACCCCTATT
TGTTTATTTTTCTAAATACATTCAAATATGTATCCGCTCATGAGACAATAACCCTGATAAATGCTTCAAT
AATATTGAAAAAGGAAGAGTATGCGCTCACGCAACTGGTCCAGAACCTTGACCGAACGCAGCGGTGGTAA
CGGCGCAGTGGCGGTTTTCATGGCTTGTTATGACTGTTTTTTTTTGGGGTACAGTCTATGCCTCGGGCAT
CCAAGCAGCAAGCGCGTTACGCCGTGGGTCGATGTTTGATGTTATGGAGCAGCAACGATGTTACGCAGCA
GGGCAGTCGCCCTAAAACAAAGTTAAACATCATGAGGGAAGCGGTGATCGCCGAAGTATCGACTCAACTA
TCAGAGGTAGTTGGCGTCATCGAGCGCCATCTCGAACCGACGTTGCTGGCCGTACATTTGTACGGCTCCG
CAGTGGATGGCGGCCTGAAGCCACACAGCGATATTGATTTGCTGGTTACGGTGACCGTAAGGCTTGATGA
AACAACGCGGCGAGCTTTGATCAACGACCTTTTGGAAACTTCGGCTTCCCCTGGAGAGAGCGAGATTCTC
CGCGCTGTAGAAGTCACCATTGTTGTGCACGACGACATCATTCCGTGGCGTTATCCAGCTAAGCGCGAAC
TGCAATTTGGAGAATGGCAGCGCAATGACATTCTTGCAGGTATCTTCGAGCCAGCCACGATCGACATTGA
TCTGGCTATCTTGCTGACAAAAGCAAGAGAACATAGCGTTGCCTTGGTAGGTCCAGCGGCGGAGGAACTC
TTTGATCCGGTTCCTGAACAGGATCTATTTGAGGCGCTAAATGAAACCTTAACGCTATGGAACTCGCCGC
CCGACTGGGCTGGCGATGAGCGAAATGTAGTGCTTACGTTGTCCCGCATTTGGTACAGCGCAGTAACCGG
CAAAATCGCGCCGAAGGATGTCGCTGCCGACTGGGCAATGGAGCGCCTGCCGGCCCAGTATCAGCCCGTC
ATACTTGAAGCTAGACAGGCTTATCTTGGACAAGAAGAAGATCGCTTGGCCTCGCGCGCAGATCAGTTGG
AAGAATTTGTCCATTACGTAAAAGGCGAGATCACCAAGGTAGTCGGCAAATAACTGTCAGACCAAGTTTA
CTCATATATACTTTAGATTGATTTAAAACTTCATTTTTAATTTAAAAGGATCTAGGTGAAGATCCTTTTT
GATAATCTCATGACCAAAATCCCTTAACGTGAGTTTTCGTTCCACTGAGCGTCAGACCCCGTAGAAAAGA
TCAAAGGATCTTCTTGAGATCCTTTTTTTCTGCGCGTAATCTGCTGCTTGCAAACAAAAAAACCACCGCT
ACCAGCGGTGGTTTGTTTGCCGGATCAAGAGCTACCAACTCTTTTTCCGAAGGTAACTGGCTTCAGCAGA
GCGCAGATACCAAATACTGTTCTTCTAGTGTAGCCGTAGTTAGGCCACCACTTCAAGAACTCTGTAGCAC
CGCCTACATACCTCGCTCTGCTAATCCTGTTACCAGTGGCTGCTGCCAGTGGCGATAAGTCGTGTCTTAC
CGGGTTGGACTCAAGACGATAGTTACCGGATAAGGCGCAGCGGTCGGGCTGAACGGGGGGTTCGTGCACA
CAGCCCAGCTTGGAGCGAACGACCTACACCGAACTGAGATACCTACAGCGTGAGCTATGAGAAAGCGCCA
CGCTTCCCGAAGGGAGAAAGGCGGACAGGTATCCGGTAAGCGGCAGGGTCGGAACAGGAGAGCGCACGAG
GGAGCTTCCAGGGGGAAACGCCTGGTATCTTTATAGTCCTGTCGGGTTTCGCCACCTCTGACTTGAGCGT
CGATTTTTGTGATGCTCGTCAGGGGGGCGGAGCCTATGGAAAAACGCCAGCAACGCGGCCTTTTTACGGT
TCCTGGCCTTTTGCTGGCCTTTTGCTCACATGTTCTTTCCTGCGTTATCCCCTGATTCTGTGGATAACCG
TATTACCGCCTTTGAGTGAGCTGATACCGCTCGCCGCAGCCGAACGACCGAGCGCAGCGAGTCAGTGAGC
GAGGAAGCGGAAGAGCGCCCAATACGCAAACCGCCTCTCCCCGCGCGTTGGCCGATTCATTAATCACTCT
GTGGTCTCAGGAGGTCAACATGGTGGAGCACGACACTCTGGTCTACTCCAAAAATGTCAAAGATACAGTC
TCAGAAGATCAAAGGGCTATTGAGACTTTTCAACAAAGGATAATTTCGGGAAACCTCCTCGGATTCCATT
GCCCAGCTATCTGTCACTTCATCGAAAGGACAGTAGAAAAGGAAGGTGGCTCCTACAAATGCCATCATTG
CGATAAAGGAAAGGCTATCATTCAAGATCTCTCTGCCGACAGTGGTCCCAAAGATGGACCCCCACCCACG
AGGAGCATCGTGGAAAAAGAAGAGGTTCCAACCACGTCTACAAAGCAAGTGGATTGATGTGATAACATGG
TGGAGCACGACACTCTGGTCTACTCCAAAAATGTCAAAGATACAGTCTCAGAAGATCAAAGGGCTATTGA
GACTTTTCAACAAAGGATAATTTCGGGAAACCTCCTCGGATTCCATTGCCCAGCTATCTGTCACTTCATC
GAAAGGACAGTAGAAAAGGAAGGTGGCTCCTACAAATGCCATCATTGCGATAAAGGAAAGGCTATCATTC
AAGATCTCTCTGCCGACAGTGGTCCCAAAGATGGACCCCCACCCACGAGGAGCATCGTGGAAAAAGAAGA
GGTTCCAACCACGTCTACAAAGCAAGTGGATTGATGTGACATCTCCACTGACGTAAGGGATGACGCACAA
TCCCACTATCCTTCGCAAGACCCTTCCTCTATATAAGGAAGTTCATTTCATTTGGAGAGGACACGCTCGA
GTATAAGAGCTCATTTTTACAACAATTACCAACAACAACAAACAACAAACAACATTACAATTACATTTAC
AATTATCGATAC
