>Addgene plasmid #50269 | pICH51288 | addgene partial sequence | sequence record 76042 | Spect-R 5'-ACTTTGTTTTAGGGCGACTG-3'
AACATCGACCCACGGCGTAACGCGCTTGCTGCTTGGATGCCCGAGGCATAGACTGTACCCCAAAAAAAAA
CAGTCATAACAAGCCATGAAAACCGCCACTGCGCCGTTACCACCGCTGCGTTCGGTCAAGGTTCTGGACC
AGTTGCGTGAGCGCATACTCTTCCTTTTTCAATATTATTGAAGCATTTATCAGGGTTATTGTCTCATGAG
CGGATACATATTTGAATGTATTTAGAAAAATAAACAAATAGGGGTTCCGCGCACATTTCCCCGAAAAGTG
CCACCTGACGTCTAAGAAACCATTATTATCATGACATTAACCTATAAAAATAGGCGTATCACGAGGCCCT
TTCGTCCACTGAAGAGCCACTTCGTGGTCTCACATTGTATCGATAATTGTAAATGTAATTGTAATGTTGT
TTGTTGTTTGTTGTTGTTGGTAATTGTTGTAAAAATGAGCTCTTATACTCGAGCGTGTCCTCTCCAAATG
AAATGAACTTCCTTATATAGAGGAAGGGTCTTGCGAAGGATAGTGGGATTGTGCGTCATCCCTTACGTCA
GTGGAGATGTCACATCAATCCACTTGCTTTGTAGACGTGGTTGGAACCTCTTCTTTTTCCACGATGCTCC
TCGTGGGTGGGGGTCCATCTTTGGGACCACTGTCGGCAGAGAGATCTTGAATGATAGCCTTTCCTTTATC
GCAATGATGGCATTTGTAGGAGCCACCTTCCTTTTCTACTGTCCTTTCGATGAAGTGACAGATAGCTGGG
CAATGGAATCCGAGGAGGTT
