>Addgene plasmid #50269 | pICH51288 | addgene partial sequence | sequence record 76409 | pBR322ori-F 5'-GGGAAACGCCTGGTATCTTT-3'
ATTTTTGTGATGCTCGTCAGGGGGGCGGAGCCTATGGAAAAACGCCAGCAACGCGGCCTTTTTACGGTTC
CTGGCCTTTTGCTGGCCTTTTGCTCACATGTTCTTTCCTGCGTTATCCCCTGATTCTGTGGATAACCGTA
TTACCGCCTTTGAGTGAGCTGATACCGCTCGCCGCAGCCGAACGACCGAGCGCAGCGAGTCAGTGAGCGA
GGAAGCGGAAGAGCGCCCAATACGCAAACCGCCTCTCCCCGCGCGTTGGCCGATTCATTAATCACTCTGT
GGTCTCAGGAGGTCAACATGGTGGAGCACGACACTCTGGTCTACTCCAAAAATGTCAAAGATACAGTCTC
AGAAGATCAAAGGGCTATTGAGACTTTTCAACAAAGGATAATTTCGGGAAACCTCCTCGGATTCCATTGC
CCAGCTATCTGTCACTTCATCGAAAGGACAGTAGAAAAGGAAGGTGGCTCCTACAAATGCCATCATTGCG
ATAAAGGAAAGGCTATCATTCAAGATCTCTCTGCCGACAGTGGTCCCAAAGATGGACCCCCACCCACGAG
GAGCATCGTGGAAAAAGAAGAGGTTCCAACCACGTCTACAAAGCAAGTGGATTGATGTGATAACATGGTG
GAGCACGACACTCTGGTCTACTCCAAAAATGTCAAAGATACAGTCTCAGAAGATCAAAGGGCTATTGAGA
CTTTTCAACAAAGGATAATTTCGGGAAACCTCCTCGGATTCCATTGCCCAGCTATCTGTCACTTCATCGA
AAGGACAGTAGAAAAGGAAGGTGGCTCCTACAAATGCCATCATTGCGATAAAGGAAAGGCTATCATTCAA
GATCTCTCTGCCGAC
